>Addgene plasmid #37372 | pT7-EGFP-C1-HsNot3 | depositor full sequence | sequence record 47077 | pT7-EGFP-C1-HsNot3 sequence 7039 bps
TAGTTATTAATAGTAATCAATTACGGGGTCATTAGTTCATAGCCCATATATGGAGTTCCGCGTTACATAA
CTTACGGTAAATGGCCCGCCTGGCTGACCGCCCAACGACCCCCGCCCATTGACGTCAATAATGACGTATG
TTCCCATAGTAACGCCAATAGGGACTTTCCATTGACGTCAATGGGTGGAGTATTTACGGTAAACTGCCCA
CTTGGCAGTACATCAAGTGTATCATATGCCAAGTACGCCCCCTATTGACGTCAATGACGGTAAATGGCCC
GCCTGGCATTATGCCCAGTACATGACCTTATGGGACTTTCCTACTTGGCAGTACATCTACGTATTAGTCA
TCGCTATTACCATGGTGATGCGGTTTTGGCAGTACATCAATGGGCGTGGATAGCGGTTTGACTCACGGGG
ATTTCCAAGTCTCCACCCCATTGACGTCAATGGGAGTTTGTTTTGGCACCAAAATCAACGGGACTTTCCA
AAATGTCGTAACAACTCCGCCCCATTGACGCAAATGGGCGGTAGGCGTGTACGGTGGGAGGTCTATATAA
GCAGAGCTCTCTGGCTAACTAGAGAACCCACTGCTTACTGGCTTATCGAAATTAATACGACTCACTATAG
GGAGACCCAAGCTCTAGCGCTACCGGTCGCCACCATGGTGAGCAAGGGCGAGGAGCTGTTCACCGGGGTG
GTGCCCATCCTGGTCGAGCTGGACGGCGACGTAAACGGCCACAAGTTCAGCGTGTCCGGCGAGGGCGAGG
GCGATGCCACCTACGGCAAGCTGACCCTGAAGTTCATCTGCACCACCGGCAAGCTGCCCGTGCCCTGGCC
CACCCTCGTGACCACCCTGACCTACGGCGTGCAGTGCTTCAGCCGCTACCCCGACCACATGAAGCAGCAC
GACTTCTTCAAGTCCGCCATGCCCGAAGGCTACGTCCAGGAGCGCACCATCTTCTTCAAGGACGACGGCA
ACTACAAGACCCGCGCCGAGGTGAAGTTCGAGGGCGACACCCTGGTGAACCGCATCGAGCTGAAGGGCAT
CGACTTCAAGGAGGACGGCAACATCCTGGGGCACAAGCTGGAGTACAACTACAACAGCCACAACGTCTAT
ATCATGGCCGACAAGCAGAAGAACGGCATCAAGGTGAACTTCAAGATCCGCCACAACATCGAGGACGGCA
GCGTGCAGCTCGCCGACCACTACCAGCAGAACACCCCCATCGGCGACGGCCCCGTGCTGCTGCCCGACAA
CCACTACCTGAGCACCCAGTCCGCCCTGAGCAAAGACCCCAACGAGAAGCGCGATCACATGGTCCTGCTG
GAGTTCGTGACCGCCGCCGGGATCACTCTCGGCATGGACGAGCTGTACAAGTCCGGACTCAGATCTCGAG
CTCAAGCTTCGAATTCTGCAGTCGACGGTACCGCGGGCGCGGACAAGCGCAAACTCCAAGGTGAGATTGA
TCGCTGCCTCAAGAAGGTGTCCGAGGGCGTGGAGCAGTTTGAAGATATTTGGCAGAAGCTCCACAATGCA
GCCAACGCGAACCAGAAAGAAAAGTATGAGGCTGACCTAAAGAAGGAGATTAAGAAGCTACAACGGCTGA
GGGACCAAATCAAGACATGGGTAGCGTCCAACGAGATCAAGGACAAGAGGCAGCTTATAGACAACCGCAA
GCTCATTGAGACGCAAATGGAACGGTTCAAAGTTGTGGAACGAGAGACCAAAACCAAAGCTTACAGCAAA
GAGGGCCTGGGCCTGGCCCAGAAGGTAGATCCTGCCCAGAAGGAGAAGGAAGAGGTTGGCCAGTGGCTCA
CGAATACCATCGACACGCTCAACATGCAGGTGGACCAGTTTGAGAGTGAAGTGGAGTCACTGTCAGTGCA
GACACGCAAGAAGAAGGGCGACAAGGATAAGCAGGACCGGATTGAGGGCTTGAAGCGGCACATCGAGAAG
CACCGCTACCACGTGCGCATGCTAGAGACCATCCTGCGCATGCTGGACAATGACTCCATCCTCGTTGACG
CCATCCGCAAGATCAAGGACGACGTTGAGTACTATGTTGACTCATCCCAGGACCCCGACTTCGAGGAGAA
CGAGTTTCTCTACGATGACCTGGACCTCGAGGACATTCCACAGGCGCTGGTCGCCACCTCCCCCCCCAGC
CACAGCCACATGGAGGATGAGATCTTCAACCAGTCCAGCAGCACGCCCACCTCAACCACCTCCAGCTCTC
CCATCCCGCCCAGCCCAGCCAACTGTACCACGGAAAACTCTGAAGATGATAAGAAGAGGGGACGTTCCAC
AGACAGTGAAGTCAGCCAGTCTCCAGCCAAAAACGGCTCCAAGCCTGTCCACAGCAACCAGCACCCTCAG
TCCCCAGCTGTGCCGCCCACCTACCCCTCCGGCCCCCCGCCTGCTGCCTCTGCCTTGAGCACCACTCCTG
GCAACAATGGGGTCCCCGCCCCCGCAGCACCCCCAAGTGCCCTGGGCCCCAAGGCCAGTCCAGCTCCCAG
CCACAACTCGGGCACCCCTGCTCCCTATGCCCAGGCTGTGGCCCCACCAGCTCCCAGTGGGCCCAGCACG
ACCCAGCCCCGGCCCCCCAGCGTCCAGCCTAGCGGAGGCGGAGGCGGCGGCAGCGGAGGTGGAGGGAGCA
GCAGCAGTAGTAACAGCAGTGCCGGTGGAGGGGCTGGCAAGCAGAATGGCGCCACCAGTTACAGCTCAGT
TGTGGCAGACAGCCCGGCAGAGGTGGCTTTGAGCAGCAGTGGGGGCAACAATGCCAGCAGCCAGGCCTTG
GGCCCCCCTTCCGGCCCCCACAACCCACCTCCCAGCACCTCGAAGGAACCCAGTGCGGCAGCCCCAACGG
GGGCTGGGGGCGTGGCCCCAGGCTCAGGGAACAACTCAGGGGGACCCAGCCTCCTGGTGCCACTGCCTGT
GAATCCTCCCAGCTCCCCAACGCCCAGCTTCAGTGATGCCAAGGCAGCCGGTGCCCTGCTCAATGGGCCT
CCACAGTTCAGCACCGCCCCAGAAATCAAGGCCCCTGAGCCTCTGAGCTCCTTGAAGTCCATGGCGGAAC
GGGCAGCCATCAGCTCTGGCATTGAGGACCCTGTGCCAACGCTGCACCTGACCGAGCGAGACATCATCCT
GAGCAGTACATCAGCACCTCCGGCCTCAGCCCAGCCGCCCCTGCAGCTGTCAGAGGTGAACATACCGCTG
TCGCTGGGTGTCTGTCCACTGGGCCCTGTGCCCCTCACCAAGGAGCAGCTCTATCAGCAGGCCATGGAAG
AGGCCGCCTGGCACCACATGCCTCACCCCTCTGACTCTGAGCGTATTCGGCAGTACCTCCCCCGGAACCC
CTGTCCGACGCCCCCCTACCACCACCAGATGCCACCCCCACACTCGGACACTGTGGAATTCTACCAGCGC
CTGTCGACCGAGACACTCTTCTTCATCTTCTACTATCTGGAGGGCACTAAGGCACAGTATCTGGCAGCCA
AGGCCCTAAAGAAGCAGTCATGGCGATTCCACACCAAGTACATGATGTGGTTCCAGAGGCACGAGGAGCC
CAAGACCATCACTGACGAGTTTGAGCAGGGCACCTACATCTACTTTGACTACGAGAAGTGGGGCCAGCGG
AAGAAGGAAGGCTTCACCTTTGAGTACCGCTACCTGGAGGACCGGGACCTCCAGTGAGGATCCACCGGAT
CTAGATAACTGATCATAATCAGCCATACCACATTTGTAGAGGTTTTACTTGCTTTAAAAAACCTCCCACA
CCTCCCCCTGAACCTGAAACATAAAATGAATGCAATTGTTGTTGTTAACTTGTTTATTGCAGCTTATAAT
GGTTACAAATAAAGCAATAGCATCACAAATTTCACAAATAAAGCATTTTTTTCACTGCATTCTAGTTGTG
GTTTGTCCAAACTCATCAATGTATCTTAACGCGTAAATTGTAAGCGTTAATATTTTGTTAAAATTCGCGT
TAAATTTTTGTTAAATCAGCTCATTTTTTAACCAATAGGCCGAAATCGGCAAAATCCCTTATAAATCAAA
AGAATAGACCGAGATAGGGT
[37 nt withheld, positions 4081-4117]
AAAGAACGTGGACTCCAACGTCAAAGG
[49 nt withheld, positions 4145-4193]
T
[91 nt withheld, positions 4195-4285]
G
[124 nt withheld, positions 4287-4410]
CAGGTGGCACTTTTCGGGGAAATGTGCGCGGAACCCCTATTTGTTTATTTTTCTAAATACATTCAAATAT
GTATCCGCTCATGAGACAATAACCCTGATAAATGCTTCAATAATATTGAAAAAGGAAGAGTCCTGAGGCG
GAAAGAACCAGCTGTGGAATGTGTGTCAGTTAGGGTGTGGAAAGTCCCCAGGCTCCCCAGCAGGCAGAAG
TATGCAAAGCATGCATCTCAATTAGTCAGCAACCAGGTGTGGAAAGTCCCCAGGCTCCCCAGCAGGCAGA
AGTATGCAAAGCATGCATCTCAATTAGTCAGCAACCATAGTCCCGCCCCTAACTCCGCCCATCCCGCCCC
TAACTCCGCCCAGTTCCGCCCATTCTCCGCCCCATGGCTGACTAATTTTTTTTATTTATGCAGAGGCCGA
GGCCGCCTCGGCCTCTGAGCTATTCCAGAAGTAGTGAGGAGGCTTTTTTGGAGGCCTAGGCTTTTGCAAA
GATCGATCAAGAGACAGGATGAGGATCGTTTCGCATGATTGAACAAGATGGATTGCACGCAGGTTCTCCG
GCCGCTTGGGTGGAGAGGCTATTCGGCTATGACTGGGCACAACAGACAATCGGCTGCTCTGATGCCGCCG
TGTTCCGGCTGTCAGCGCAGGGGCGCCCGGTTCTTTTTGTCAAGACCGACCTGTCCGGTGCCCTGAATGA
ACTGCAAGACGAGGCAGCGCGGCTATCGTGGCTGGCCACGACGGGCGTTCCTTGCGCAGCTGTGCTCGAC
GTTGTCACTGAAGCGGGAAGGGACTGGCTGCTATTGGGCGAAGTGCCGGGGCAGGATCTCCTGTCATCTC
ACCTTGCTCCTGCCGAGAAAGTATCCATCATGGCTGATGCAATGCGGCGGCTGCATACGCTTGATCCGGC
TACCTGCCCATTCGACCACCAAGCGAAACATCGCATCGAGCGAGCACGTACTCGGATGGAAGCCGGTCTT
GTCGATCAGGATGATCTGGACGAAGAGCATCAGGGGCTCGCGCCAGCCGAACTGTTCGCCAGGCTCAAGG
CGAGCATGCCCGACGGCGAGGATCTCGTCGTGACCCATGGCGATGCCTGCTTGCCGAATATCATGGTGGA
AAATGGCCGCTTTTCTGGATTCATCGACTGTGGCCGGCTGGGTGTGGCGGACCGCTATCAGGACATAGCG
TTGGCTACCCGTGATATTGCTGAAGAGCTTGGCGGCGAATGGGCTGACCGCTTCCTCGTGCTTTACGGTA
TCGCCGCTCCCGATTCGCAGCGCATCGCCTTCTATCGCCTTCTTGACGAGTTCTTCTGAGCGGGACTCTG
GGGTTCGAAATGACCGACCAAGCGACGCCCAACCTGCCATCACGAGATTTCGATTCCACCGCCGCCTTCT
ATGAAAGGTTGGGCTTCGGAATCGTTTTCCGGGACGCCGGCTGGATGATCCTCCAGCGCGGGGATCTCAT
GCTGGAGTTCTTCGCCCACCCTAGGGGGAGGCTAACTGAAACACGGAAGGAGACAATACCGGAAGGAACC
CGCGCTATGACGGCAATAAAAAGACAGAATAAAACGCACGGTGTTGGGTCGTTTGTTCATAAACGCGGGG
TTCGGTCCCAGGGCTGGCACTCTGTCGATACCCCACCGAGACCCCATTGGGGCCAATACGCCCGCGTTTC
TTCCTTTTCCCCACCCCACCCCCCAAGTTCGGGTGAAGGCCCAGGGCTCGCAGCCAACGTCGGGGCGGCA
GGCCCTGCCATAGCCTCAGGTTACTCATATATACTTTAGATTGATTTAAAACTTCATTTTTAATTTAAAA
GGATCTAGGTGAAGATCCTTTTTGATAATCTCATGACCAAAATCCCTTAACGTGAGTTTTCGTTCCACTG
AGCGTCAGACCCCGTAGAAAAGATCAAAGGATCTTCTTGAGATCCTTTTTTTCTGCGCGTAATCTGCTGC
TTGCAAACAAAAAAACCACCGCTACCAGCGGTGGTTTGTTTGCCGGATCAAGAGCTACCAACTCTTTTTC
CGAAGGTAACTGGCTTCAGCAGAGCGCAGATACCAAATACTGTCCTTCTAGTGTAGCCGTAGTTAGGCCA
CCACTTCAAGAACTCTGTAGCACCGCCTACATACCTCGCTCTGCTAATCCTGTTACCAGTGGCTGCTGCC
AGTGGCGATAAGTCGTGTCTTACCGGGTTGGACTCAAGACGATAGTTACCGGATAAGGCGCAGCGGTCGG
GCTGAACGGGGGGTTCGTGCACACAGCCCAGCTTGGAGCGAACGACCTACACCGAACTGAGATACCTACA
GCGTGAGCTATGAGAAAGCGCCACGCTTCCCGAAGGGAGAAAGGCGGACAGGTATCCGGTAAGCGGCAGG
GTCGGAACAGGAGAGCGCACGAGGGAGCTTCCAGGGGGAAACGCCTGGTATCTTTATAGTCCTGTCGGGT
TTCGCCACCTCTGACTTGAGCGTCGATTTTTGTGATGCTCGTCAGGGGGGCGGAGCCTATGGAAAAACGC
CAGCAACGCGGCCTTTTTACGGTTCCTGGCCTTTTGCTGGCCTTTTGCTCACATGTTCTTTCCTGCGTTA
TCCCCTGATTCTGTGGATAACCGTATTACCGCCATGCAT
Features (pLannotate 1.2.2; 17 found; start..end, strand, type, name):
     61..364     +  enhancer       CMV enhancer: human cytomegalovirus immediate early enhancer
    365..568     +  promoter       CMV promoter: human cytomegalovirus (CMV) immediate early promoter
    564..597     +  LTR            5' LTR (truncated) (fragment): truncated 5' long terminal repeat (LTR) from HIV-1
    613..631     +  promoter       T7 promoter: promoter for bacteriophage T7 RNA polymerase
    665..1381    +  CDS            EGFP: EGFP is a basic (constitutively fluorescent) green fluorescent protein published in 1996, derived from Aequorea victoria. It is reported to be a rapidly-maturing weak dimer with moderate acid sensitivity.
   1382..1438    +  misc_feature   MCS (fragment): multiple cloning site
   1439..3694    +  CDS            CNOT3: CNOT3_HUMAN - Also known as KIAA0691, LENG2, NOT3. Experimental evidence at protein level: Swiss-Prot protein existence level 1. Component of the CCR4-NOT complex which is one of the major cellular mRNA deadenylases and is linked to various cellular processes including bulk mRNA degradation, miRNA-mediated repression, translational repression during translational initiation and general transcription regulation. Additional complex functions may be a consequence of its influence on mRNA expression. May be involved in metabolic regulation; may be involved in recruitment of the CCR4-NOT complex to
   3720..3804    +  CDS            large T antigen (fragment): large T antigen from SV40 (simian virus 40)
   3827..3948    +  polyA_signal   SV40 poly(A) signal: SV40 polyadenylation signal
   3982..4410    -  rep_origin     f1 ori (sequence partly withheld): f1 bacteriophage origin of replication; arrow indicates direction of (+) strand synthesis
   4437..4541    +  promoter       AmpR promoter: bla
   4543..4900    +  promoter       SV40 promoter: SV40 enhancer and early promoter
   4935..5729    +  CDS            NeoR/KanR: aminoglycoside phosphotransferase from Tn5; aph(3')-II (or nptII); confers resistance to neomycin, kanamycin, and G418 (Geneticin®)
   5750..5902    +  CDS            ble (fragment): BLE_KLEPN - Experimental evidence at protein level: Swiss-Prot protein existence level 1. Binding protein with a strong affinity to the bleomycin family of antibiotics. Binds to CL990; an antimitotic-antibiotic compound. From Klebsiella pneumoniae.
   5961..6008    +  polyA_signal   HSV TK poly(A) signal: herpes simplex virus thymidine kinase polyadenylation signal (Cole and Stacy, 1985)
   6099..6115    -  polyA_signal   bGH poly(A) signal (fragment): bovine growth hormone polyadenylation signal
   6337..6925    +  rep_origin     ori: high-copy-number ColE1/pMB1/pBR322/pUC origin of replication
