[The description below was written by a language model from this plasmid's Addgene catalogue record and pLannotate feature annotations shown in this document.]
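Description:
pT7-EGFP-C1-HsNot3 is a 7,039 bp mammalian expression plasmid built on the Clontech pEGFP-C1 backbone, modified by the insertion of a bacteriophage T7 promoter just upstream of the EGFP coding sequence. It is propagated in E. coli as a high-copy plasmid through its ColE1/pUC-type origin and also carries an f1 origin. A single NeoR/KanR (Tn5 aminoglycoside phosphotransferase) gene serves for selection in both hosts. A bacterial bla-type promoter drives it for kanamycin resistance, and the SV40 enhancer/early promoter, with an HSV TK polyadenylation signal, drives it for G418 selection in mammalian cells.

The payload is the human CNOT3 (HsNot3) open reading frame, about 2.26 kb, cloned between the SacII and BamHI sites of the multiple cloning site. This places it in frame downstream of EGFP, giving an N-terminally EGFP-tagged fusion protein. Transcription in mammalian cells comes from the CMV immediate early enhancer and promoter and ends at the SV40 poly(A) signal. The added T7 promoter sits between the CMV promoter and EGFP, so the same fusion could also be transcribed by T7 RNA polymerase, for example in vitro, although the record does not state how it was used. The short annotations for HIV-1 LTR, SV40 large T antigen, ble and bGH poly(A) are small fragment matches from automated annotation, most likely to residual backbone sequence rather than functional elements.

CNOT3 is a component of the CCR4-NOT complex, a major cellular mRNA deadenylase involved in mRNA decay and miRNA-mediated repression. The plasmid was deposited with a study on the recruitment of cytoplasmic deadenylase complexes to miRNA targets by GW182 proteins. This fits its use for expressing fluorescently tagged CNOT3 in human cells for localisation or protein interaction experiments.
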