Addgene plasmid #37372: pT7-EGFP-C1-HsNot3
Depositing lab: Elisa Izaurralde. Depositing organization: Max Planck Institute for Developmental Biology. Publication: GW182 proteins directly recruit cytoplasmic deadenylase complexes to miRNA targets. Braun JE, Huntzinger E, Fauser M, Izaurralde E. Mol Cell. 2011 Oct 7;44(1):120-33. 10.1016/j.molcel.2011.09.007 PubMed 21981923.
Backbone
  Vector backbone: pEGFP-C1
  Backbone manufacturer: Clontech
  Backbone size w/o insert (bp): 4780
  Total vector size (bp): 7039
  Modifications to backbone: T7-promoter upstream of the EGFP-gene
  Vector type: Mammalian Expression
  Selectable markers: Neomycin (select with G418)
Growth in bacteria
  Bacterial resistance: Kanamycin, 50 μg/mL
  Growth temperature: 37°C
  Growth strain: DH5alpha
  Copy number: High Copy
Gene/Insert
  Gene/Insert name: HsNot3 (alt name: CNOT3)
  Species: H. sapiens (human)
  Insert size (bp): 2259
  GenBank ID: NM_014516
  Entrez Gene: CNOT3 (a.k.a. IDDSADF, LENG2, NOT3, NOT3H)
  Promoter: CMV
  Tag / fusion protein: EGFP (N terminal on backbone)
  Cloning method: Restriction Enzyme; 5′ cloning site SacII (not destroyed); 3′ cloning site BamHI (not destroyed)
  Sequencing primers: 5′ EGFP-C; 3′ SV40pA-R
Terms and licenses: Academic/Nonprofit Terms; Industry Terms: Not Available to Industry
How to cite: pT7-EGFP-C1-HsNot3 was a gift from Elisa Izaurralde (Addgene plasmid # 37372 ; http://n2t.net/addgene:37372 ; RRID:Addgene_37372)
