>Addgene plasmid #37372 | pT7-EGFP-C1-HsNot3 | addgene partial sequence | sequence record 49344 | EGFP-C 5'-CATGGTCCTGCTGGAGTTCGTG-3'
GGACGAGCTGTACAAGTCCGGACTCAGATCTCGAGCTCAAGCTTCGAATTCTGCAGTCGACGGTACCGCG
GGCGCGGACAAGCGCAAACTCCAAGGTGAGATTGATCGCTGCCTCAAGAAGGTGTCCGAGGGCGTGGAGC
AGTTTGAAGATATTTGGCAGAAGCTCCACAATGCAGCCAACGCGAACCAGAAAGAAAAGTATGAGGCTGA
CCTAAAGAAGGAGATTAAGAAGCTACAACGGCTGAGGGACCAAATCAAGACATGGGTAGCGTCCAACGAG
ATCAAGGACAAGAGGCAGCTTATAGACAACCGCAAGCTCATTGAGACGCAAATGGAACGGTTCAAAGTTG
TGGAACGAGAGACCAAAACCAAAGCTTACAGCAAAGAGGGCCTGGGCCTGGCCCAGAAGGTAGATCCTGC
CCAGAAGGAGAAGGAAGAGGTTGGCCAGTGGCTCACGAATACCATCGACACGCTCAACATGCAGGTGGAC
CAGTTTGAGAGTGAAGTGGAGTCACTGTCAGTGCAGACACGCAAGAAGAAGGGCGACAAGGATAAGCAGG
ACCGGATTGAGGGCTTGAAGCGGCACATCGAGAAGCACCGCTACCACGTGCGCATGCTAGAGACCATCCT
GCGCATGCTGGACAATGACTCCATCCTCGTTGACGCCATCCGCAAGATCAAGGACGACGTTGAGTACTAT
GTTGACTCATCCCAGGACCCCGACTTCGAGGAGAACGAGTTTCTCTACGATGACCTGGACCTCGAGGACA
TTCCACAGGCGCTGGTCGCCACCTCCCCCCCCAGCCACAGCCACATGGAGGATGAGATCTTCAACCAGTC
CAGCAGCACGCCCACCTCAACCACCTCCAGCTCTCCCATCCCGCCCAGCCCAGCCAACTGTACCACGG
